Addgene plasmid #58494: pRL623
Purpose: helper plasmid for bacterial conjugal DNA transfer
Depositing lab: Peter Wolk. Depositing organization: Michigan State University. Publication: Reduction of conjugal transfer efficiency by three restriction activities of Anabaena sp. strain PCC 7120. Elhai J, Vepritskiy A, Muro-Pastor AM, Flores E, Wolk CP. J Bacteriol. 1997 Mar;179(6):1998-2005. PubMed 9068647.
Backbone
  Vector backbone: pRL542
Growth in bacteria
  Bacterial resistance: Chloramphenicol, 25 μg/mL
  Growth temperature: 37°C
  Growth strain: DH5alphaMCR
  Copy number: Unknown
Gene/Insert
  Gene/Insert name: encodes methylases AvaiM, Eco47iiM, and Ecot22iM that target sites subject to restriction in Anabaena sp. strain PCC 7120 (alt name: MobColK, M.AvaI, M.Eco47II, M.EcoT22I)
Terms and licenses: Academic/Nonprofit Terms; Industry Terms: Not Available to Industry
Depositor comments: MobColK, M.AvaI, M.Eco47II, M.EcoT22I Please see attached map for more information on how this vector was constructed and cloning details.
How to cite: pRL623 was a gift from Peter Wolk (Addgene plasmid # 58494 ; http://n2t.net/addgene:58494 ; RRID:Addgene_58494)
