[The description below was written by a language model from this plasmid's Addgene catalogue record, the feature table of its GenBank file and pLannotate feature annotations shown in this document.]
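Description:
pRL623 is a large (about 17.5 kb) bacterial helper plasmid built on the pRL542 backbone and used in E. coli donor strains to support conjugal transfer of DNA into the cyanobacterium Anabaena sp. strain PCC 7120. It is maintained under chloramphenicol selection, consistent with the annotated chloramphenicol acetyltransferase gene. Replication appears to rely on a ColE1-family replicon: the feature table finds RNAI, a partial ColE1/pMB1-type origin and rop. The copy number is recorded as unknown.

The plasmid combines two functions. The first is mobilization. The catalogue lists MobColK, and the annotation detects mbeA (the relaxase that nicks at oriT and remains attached to the transferred strand) and mbeC (an accessory DNA-binding protein), next to colicin K, its immunity gene and lysis-gene fragments, which points to a sizeable ColK-derived segment. These Mob proteins act in trans on cargo plasmids carrying a compatible oriT, while a separate conjugative plasmid must supply the mating apparatus. The second is protective methylation. The plasmid encodes M.AvaI, M.Eco47II and M.EcoT22I; the last is probably the methylase that the automated annotation labels as yhdJ, which modifies the ATGCAT site. Cargo DNA that passes through a host carrying pRL623 is methylated at sites otherwise cut by three Anabaena restriction activities, which raises transfer efficiency.

Other annotated features are remnants of the construction history: fragments of tetracycline resistance, β-lactamase, sulI, Tn3 transposase and restriction endonuclease genes. The full-length GenBank record marks only primer sites, and a second 351 bp record is an unannotated partial sequence. The promoters driving the methylase genes are not stated.
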