LOCUS       Exported 17552 bp ds-DNA circular SYN 12-MAY-2021
DEFINITION  helper plasmid for bacterial conjugal DNA transfer.
ACCESSION   .
VERSION     .
KEYWORDS    pRL623
SOURCE      synthetic DNA construct
  ORGANISM  synthetic DNA construct
REFERENCE   1 (bases 1 to 17552)
  AUTHORS   Elhai J, Vepritskiy A, Muro-Pastor AM, Flores E, Wolk CP
  TITLE     Reduction of conjugal transfer efficiency by three restriction
            activities of Anabaena sp. strain PCC 7120.
  JOURNAL   J Bacteriol. 1997 Mar;179(6):1998-2005.
  PUBMED    9068647
REFERENCE   2 (bases 1 to 17552)
  AUTHORS   .
  TITLE     Direct Submission
  JOURNAL   Exported May 12, 2021 from SnapGene Server 1.1.58
            http://www.snapgene.com
FEATURES             Location/Qualifiers
     source          1..17552
                     /organism="synthetic DNA construct"
                     /mol_type="other DNA"
     primer_bind     218..237
                     /label=pBRrevBam
                     /note="pBR322 vectors, tet region, downstream of BamHI,
                     reverse primer"
     primer_bind     10657..10676
                     /label=pBR322ori-F
                     /note="pBR322 origin, forward primer"
     primer_bind     10897..10914
                     /label=L4440
                     /note="L4440 vector, forward primer"
     primer_bind     11155..11177
                     /label=pGEX 3'
                     /note="pGEX vectors, reverse primer"
ORIGIN
        1 ctgcaggtcg actctagagt cgacgctctc ccttatgcga ctcctgcatt aggaagcagc
       61 ccagtagtag gttgaggccg ttgagcaccg ccgccgcaag gaatggtgca tgcaaggaga
      121 tggcgcccaa cagtcccccg gccacggggc ctgccaccat acccacgccg aaacaagcgc
      181 tcatgagccc gaagtggcga gcccgatctt ccccatcggt gatgtcggcg atataggcgc
      241 cagcaaccgc acctgtggcg ccggtgatgc cggccacgat gcgtccggcg tagaggatcg
      301 aactgaacac gtcgcgtgac cgtgaaaaca ccttcgaacc gcagttgatt aagaagcacc
      361 agacgcgcat tacgcagatg gacagccaga ttttatccct ctacgccaaa gatatgacta
      421 cccgcgaaat tgtcgccacc ttcaaagaga tgtacgacgc agatgtgtca cccacgctga
      481 tatgtaaagt cactgatgcg gtcaaagagc aggttgcaga atggcaaaat cgacctctgg
      541 atgcactgta tcccattgtt taccttgact gtatcgtggt gaaagttcgt caaggtggca
      601 ccgtaattaa caaagcggtg ttccttgcac tcggtattaa tactggaggc cagaaagagt
      661 tgctgggcat gtggctggcc gagaacgaag gggcgaagtt ctggctgggg gggctgacag
      721 agcttaagaa tcgggggctt caggatatcc ttattgcctg catggacggt ctgaaaggct
      781 ttccggatgc gataaacagc gtgtatccgt agacgcacat ccagttgtgc atcattcata
      841 tggtgcgcaa cagcctgaaa tacgtatcgt ggaaggacta caaagccgtc actggcgggt
      901 taaaaacggt gtatcaggcg ccaacagaag aggcggcgct agtggcaccg gagcagttcc
      961 cgaatgtctg ggacgataaa tacccgcaaa tcagcaaaag ctggcgtgcg cactgggaaa
     1021 atatcaacac gttcttcgct attcgcccga tatccgcaag gccatctaca ccacgaacgc
     1081 tatcgaatcg ctgaacagcg tgatccgtgc ggccattaag aagcgtaaag tgttcccgac
     1141 tgacgactcg ctgcggaagg tcatttctct ggcgatcaag gatgcatcaa aaaaatggaa
     1201 tatgccaatc cagagctggc ggctggcgat gagtcgcttt attatcgagt tcggtgaccg
     1261 cctgagcgat cacctttaat atggcagcaa ttacacagaa ttatttacag ggtctatctt
     1321 ttatttatct tatctaaaag atgtaccaca gatttgccaa cagcaaatga cagattaaca
     1381 ggaacagcgt ttcctatttg cttatatttc gctgacattg ggccttcaaa tacccattca
     1441 tcggggaagg tctgtattct tgcatactca cgcacagtta atggtcttgt ttcttctggg
     1501 tggcaacgct ctgtttgttt ctgtgctggg gcgcatgtta atgttaggct tggttcatcc
     1561 catgacaaac gacgagccat accagttttg cccccaccta agtaaaaact cttgagcatg
     1621 tattcttttt gaatatcttc aggaagatct ctccagtagc caccgggagg aaccatactt
     1681 aggatctctg cttttctttt gggatatttt tgtccttcag attctggcac gtcgctatca
     1741 tacagctctc ccttttttaa tgcatcttta agggttaata ttttattgta agaagaaggc
     1801 cactcataat cgatgccatc agcaagatca tttcttacag ctacaatgat caaacgctcg
     1861 cgtttttgcg gcactttgta gaaaatagcc ttaagcactc ttggctcaaa taaagtgtag
     1921 cccaagtctg tgataatatt ttttattgtt tctaaagttc gtccagcatc atgatttagc
     1981 aaccctcgaa cattctctgc taaaagaact ttcggattga tttctttagc ggctcgggcg
     2041 aattcaaaga aaagggtgcc ccgtgtatct tcaaaaccaa gttttttgcc tgcataagag
     2101 aatgcctggc aaggaaagcc accagccagc acatcaacgg tattcctata aggggtgaag
     2161 tctacttggc tcacatcacc ttcaaccaca ttccattcag gcctattttt tcgtaacgtc
     2221 ttacaagcat gggagtcaat ttcatttagt aaaacagatt ttaaaccggc tttttctaaa
     2281 cctaaagcca tcccccctgc gccagcaaat aactctaata cagtataaac attattgctt
     2341 attttagtct catcaggcca ctggctttta aataaaaact gagcttgttc aaaattttta
     2401 agttgctctt ttttataaaa tcgatagttg ttttcgtcat ttctttgaga aactaatttt
     2461 ccagcagtat cccaacgcct taaagtttct tttgaaacgc ccaaaatgtc tgcaacttct
     2521 gaaagtgaaa actcttcctt taacatattt agtaaccatg ccaacattag tcatggttac
     2581 tactgtatgg gtttacatgt gctttgtcaa acattgatca tggttatcag ccgtaagcga
     2641 gcccaaaata cttaataaaa ctatctttat cagggatgga aaaaccttgc tgcccaagac
     2701 gttcgctcaa aatatactca attgcgtgag ggagagcact atggagttct tgcagagcat
     2761 ctggtctgcc agtgacaagc tcatagaaac tcgcaccatc aatgattcta atgttagggt
     2821 tcgaaggaca cagagtacca ctacctttat tggaaggagt aaaggggctg ttatatctga
     2881 taggtttacg agggattata ttaacaaagt acgcacagta atccttaaat cggctatgtt
     2941 tcggtgatac caactcatct aagcctttat atttatctgc taaatccccg ccagtaaccg
     3001 ttgagtattt atttttcacc tcagcgatga ttcttctttc ttcgttgaga agatccacag
     3061 gacgggtgtg gtcgccatga tcgcgtagtc gatagtggct ccaagtagcg aagcgagcag
     3121 gactgggcgg cggccaaagc ggtcggacag tgctccgaga acgggtgcgc atagaaattg
     3181 catcaacgca tatagcgcta gcagcacgcc atagtgactg gcgatgctgt cggaatggac
     3241 gatatcccgc aagaggcccg gcagtaccgg cataaccaag cctatgccta cagcatccag
     3301 ggtgacggtg ccgaggatga cgatgagcgc attgttagat ttcatacacg gtgcctgact
     3361 gcgttagcaa tttaactgtg ataaactacc gcattaaagc ttctagagga tccccccttt
     3421 caatttggct tactcggatc tttaatgctc ttgcctgctc aacaaatggt gttgcttttc
     3481 gatttctttc taaagctaaa gcaacaaatc ctgctcggac ttcttgatat ggagtcacaa
     3541 gatcatcatt gctttgaata tgatattgat atggcactag ggttttctcc aaacatacac
     3601 acatttgcga agtgtctttc ttccatgtgt ccccatttgt tggctactgt tacctttgcc
     3661 agtaggtaag acaagaattt tctccacatt aaaaccaatt tcttctgcaa tattagaaag
     3721 aattaaatca accgaaatat caatacctgc atagcgaaca ttatcattta ccataaataa
     3781 aggtgagcca ttttttaaaa ctctaaagca ttctataata acgcaagcca tttcatagaa
     3841 atatcctttt atcatacgag gaataccgtt attattaagt ttttttcttt caagctctcg
     3901 ctcaagaaag cgcaagatac tttgtaacaa ttcttgttta tcaagtatgc gtaatgcttc
     3961 ctgccaattg tgaataagag acttttcttt gttttcaaca gtacaactca gcatatcttg
     4021 cctaagttgt actatatctc tttctcccac acctaataga gctaattcta gagcgtatgt
     4081 acgtgtatag tcataacgat tacaataggg tggagaggta atgatacagt cgtaaaaatc
     4141 ttgctcaaat tcaggcagaa ttttaagaca tgaagcatta aataaattaa ttccacttct
     4201 ttgagtccca taacaaaata atgtattact tattaagtca aaggaatcat tcaaaattaa
     4261 ttttatttgc tcagtaattg cttcatcgaa atccagaatt ttacctttat caaatttatc
     4321 tgatccactt ttcctaaatg ctcttttatc ccaacgtaga tactgtccat ctttacgggt
     4381 atagctgata gattcaagaa tacacaatag agcaaaacgg agaacttgtt tcacaagaat
     4441 attctctttt tctatagaaa ataaaaatct ctctattgat gcttctgttt caggaggata
     4501 agctccgtca gtaattctta aacgattaag atattttcta ttattatgct gattccaagg
     4561 tttttgtttg taccattcaa tcaatctcaa aaaatcttct cgacggaatt gtcgctggat
     4621 tattttcctt acttcaataa tctcttgacc aataggtaac acttctatac catctgcttg
     4681 aataccggca tcactacagg caaatagcat tgttcctgct cctgcgaagg ggtcaagaat
     4741 cctctcaaat gattttttct cgtactcgaa tattaactga tttaccaaat caactgaaaa
     4801 agcttcttta tatttaaacc agcgatactg aggttttgac ttattagctt gaaaactaac
     4861 tatttttcga cttaaacttt catgcaatcg catcttatct ctaaaacgtt gctcaagtgc
     4921 tttattgaat cgagaaattt cttgtacaaa ggaatcactc tcttgatcaa gatcagtcgg
     4981 gtcagtcttt atttctattg gactctcaag ctcaaatgaa gtcattttat atttttcttg
     5041 taacaaagag gtaacttaag attctatcag gacaaagcac tatcgtctat cacttaagat
     5101 ttgaacccta ttttttatag actaattgac aacagttaga acctgattat actttgttat
     5161 acttctacag taatcaagtt aaatattgaa tagggtaccg agctcgaatt catcggtagg
     5221 gagatttttt caagtaacag aggttttgga ttttaaaaaa tatttccttg atttcgataa
     5281 aacgaataag ttccctatga gctttgttgt taaaactgag cttgagccag aagaggttat
     5341 ggacaagata aagattaact ctgaaaaaag catggaaaag gaattggtgc agaaatatct
     5401 gattttgttt gaagaaattt ttacattaca gacgctcaga agtatcctgg gaatgatatc
     5461 tgactctctt gatgagcttg aagagctaaa gagagtcata atcgaaaatt ttaaattaga
     5521 gtatggtctt cttgattaaa taataaatca ttgtttaatg ggttagagat gttgtcaata
     5581 tcatctctaa tgttttttga tttgtttttt gtcttccttt tttttacttt ctccaattct
     5641 tttggggtat aatctgaagg tatacccaat cttcttatgc ccatttttac atactcttcg
     5701 tttatttcta tgcctataaa tctcctgtct agagacttgg caacatctcc tgttgtaaag
     5761 ctaccagaaa aagggtctaa gactacatcg cctgggttcg atgaagctag aataattctc
     5821 ctcaaaaggg acgtcggttt ctgtgtgggg tggttttcat attcctccat aagaaatctt
     5881 actctaggaa aatcccaaac gtttcctggt actttttgtg tgctataagg ttggggtggg
     5941 ttttttctat aatcaatcaa agccctttta gatcctgttt ttgcttcaac caaaatatct
     6001 ttgctgttaa atgtgtattt tttttgatct tttaccatca ttaagattgg ttcgtacatg
     6061 gagccaaagt gttttttggc ttgaacacct gagctgtcat aagaccaaac taatcgactt
     6121 tttatatgga agatttttct acattttatg tcaatgtatg gcatattctc agtgctgttc
     6181 ataatataca tagtgccatg cttttttagc actctatggc attcatcgac gcattcgaat
     6241 aaccaatgaa ggaattcacc ctcatcccat gactcaacaa gtccgtcaaa gtccttacca
     6301 atattatatg gggggtctgc aaaaattaaa tcaacactct ctgctggcaa tttctttaat
     6361 tcagtcaacg catcgccatg gataatttta tttttttcat ctttaaaata tctagcttca
     6421 aaatctattt tcattttcta cctcttgtgt gactcatagt ctactatgtt accgatatct
     6481 agatctcgag ctatcaggct agagatttta ccgccaaatc gaaccttatt agagcggttt
     6541 aggctggacc ggcagttaaa attggggctt gagcggtaaa cgagtgaggg aatttcaggt
     6601 aagatacttc ggatgaggag caaaaaggtg gtttatactt cctataccca aaaaggtggt
     6661 ttatacttcc tataccccgg ttatccggtg gttttctgtt tgcggaataa aacagattag
     6721 tgacagtttt ctcagaatgg cgtgttccgg tgacttctgt tttcgtgtgc tgcatccgga
     6781 agtgtcaggc ccgccggata tgaaaaaggc ctccggagag taccgtgact ttattttcgg
     6841 cacaaataca ggggtcgatg gataaatacg gcgatagttt cctgacggat gatccgtatg
     6901 taccggcgga agacaagctg caaacctgtc agatggagat tgatttaatg gcggatgtgc
     6961 tgagagcacc gccccgtgaa tccgcagaac tgatccgcta tgtgtttgcg gatgattggc
     7021 cggaataaat aaagccgggc ttaatacaga ttaagcccgt atagggtatt attactgaat
     7081 accaaacagc ttacggagga cggaatgtta cccattgaga caaccagact gccttctgat
     7141 tattaatatt tttcactatt aatcagaagg aataaccatg aattttaccc ggattgacct
     7201 gaatacctgg aatcgcaggg aacactttgc cctttatcgt cagcagatta aatgcggatt
     7261 cagcctgacc accaaactcg atattaccgc tttgcgtacc gcactggcgg agacaggtta
     7321 taagttttat ccgctgatga tttacctgat ctcccgggct gttaatcagt ttccggagtt
     7381 ccggatggca ctgaaagaca atgaacttat ttactgggac cagtcagacc cggtctttac
     7441 tgtctttcat aaagaaaccg aaacattctc tgcactgtcc tgccgttatt ttccggatct
     7501 cagtgagttt atggcaggtt ataatgcggt aacggcagaa tatcagcatg ataccagatt
     7561 gtttccgcag ggaaatttac cggagaatca cctgaatata tcatcattac cgtgggtgag
     7621 ttttgacgga tttaacctga acatcaccgg aaatgatgat tattttgccc cggtttttac
     7681 gatggcaaag tttcagcagg aaggtgaccg cgtattatta cctgtttctg tacaggttca
     7741 tcatgcagtc tgtgatggct ttcatgcagc acggtttatt aatacacttc agctgatgtg
     7801 tgataacata ctgaaataaa ttaattaatt ctgtatttaa gccaccgtat ccggcaggaa
     7861 tggtggcttt tttttatatt ttaaccgtaa tctgtaattt cgtttcagac tggttcagga
     7921 tcactgtacg ataatgcccc cgcagtttgg taataccctt aataaaaaag aaacagcaaa
     7981 gactgacagc aataataata aagtaagcag taacaataat attaacaaca ccagatgcag
     8041 ttataataat agtatttaag acaccagaaa gactgctgcg acagtcattt tgaacaacac
     8101 caaaatgccg taaaggcagt agtaacaaca ccagtgaaaa catcacgata gcatagtgat
     8161 atgcctgagt gtgtgtaatt aaacaataaa taaaccgcca tatataacag aagatagtat
     8221 tctgaatggc atgcttttct gttcagtata aacatatcat cccggttggt ataaggatga
     8281 tatataataa gttaagctga acacatattt attttggttt tattttacaa ataaagtaag
     8341 acgatccgtt aagtcaaagc ggggtatatt tattataccc tgctttttta tttgtccgcc
     8401 gggcgcggat aatggatcag attatgcagt gtcacaatgg ccttaccggg attggcgtaa
     8461 gcgtgcggga tatccgcatg gaagcgcagg gattccccgg cagaaacggt gtgccactca
     8521 tcccccagcc gcagttgtaa tgcgccttcc agtacaatga catgttctct ggttctgaaa
     8581 tccatccctg tcggtgttgc ttatgcagtc tggtcgggac tcggcgtcgt cataattaca
     8641 gccattgcct ggttgcttca tgggcaaaag cttgatgcgt ggggctttgt aggtatgggg
     8701 ctcataattg ctgccttttt gctcgcccga tccccatcgt ggaagtcgct gcggaggccg
     8761 acgccatggt gacggtgttc ggcattctga atctcaccga ggactccttc ttcgatgaga
     8821 gccggcggct agaccccgcc ggcgctgtca ccgcggcgat cgaaatgctg cgagtcggat
     8881 cagacgtcgt ggatgtcgga ccggccgcca gccatccgga cgcgaggcct gtatcgccgg
     8941 ccgatgagat cagacgtatt gcgccgctct tagacgccct gtccgatcag atgcaccgtg
     9001 tttcaatcga cagcttccaa ccggaaaccc agcgctatgc gctcaagcgc ggcgtgggct
     9061 acctgaacga tatccaagga tttcctgacc ctgcgctcta tcccgatatt gctgaggcgg
     9121 actgcagatg gaatgcgctt tgttacgcca gtcagaacaa tcaatgccgg accgaaccgc
     9181 aaatactttg gtaataacag agggatcacc tggtacaact ttgtgtccga tcagtattcc
     9241 ggctttcatg gcatcgttat accggggacg ctgagggact ctatctttgt gctggaaggc
     9301 cttctggaac aggagaccgg gctgaatcca accgaaatta tgaccgatac agcaggtacc
     9361 agcgaacttg tctttggcct tttctggctg ctgggatacc agttttctcc acgcctggct
     9421 gatgccggtg cttcggtttt ctggcgaatg ggccatgatg ccaactatgg cgtgctgaat
     9481 gatattgcca gagggcaatc agatccccga aaaatagtcc ttcagtggga cgaaatgatc
     9541 cggaccgctg gctccctgaa actgggcaaa gtacaggctt cagtgctggt ccgttcattg
     9601 ctgaaaagtg aacgtccttc cggactgact caggcaatca ttgaagtggg gcgcatcaac
     9661 aaaacgctgt atctgcttaa ttatattgat gatgaagatt accgccggcg cattctgacc
     9721 cagcttaatc ggggagaaag ccgccatgcc gttgccagag ccatctgtca cggtcaaaaa
     9781 ggtgagataa gaaaacgata taccgacggt caggaagatc aactgggcgc actggggctg
     9841 gtcactaacg ccgtcgtgtt atggaacact atgtatatgc aggcagccct ggatcatctc
     9901 cgggcgcaag gtgaaacact gaatgatgaa gatatcgcac gcctctcccc gctttgccac
     9961 ggacatatca atatgctcgg ccattattcc ttcacgctgg cagaactggt gaccaaagga
    10021 catctgagac cattaaaaga ggcgtcagag gtagaaaacg ttgcttaacg tgagttttcg
    10081 ttccactgag cgtcagaccc ctgtacaagg aggaaccgtt gcaccatctt cgtcttctga
    10141 actgacgggg atcgcggttc agtagaaaag atcaaaggat cttcttgaga tccttttttt
    10201 ctgcgcgtaa tctgctgcct gtaaacgaaa aaaccgcctg gggaggcggt ttagtcgaag
    10261 gttaagtcag ttggggactg cttaaccggg taactggctt tagtggagca cagataccaa
    10321 atgctgtcct tccagtgtag ccgctataag gcttcaactt caagagttct gcgtatctaa
    10381 atccactatc cagttaccaa tggctgctgc cagtggcgtt aagtcgtgtc ttaccgggtt
    10441 ggactcaaga cgatagttac cggataaggc gcagcggtcg ggctgaacgg ggggttcgtg
    10501 cacacagccc agcttggagc gaacgaccta caccgaactg agataccaac agcgtgagct
    10561 atgagaaagc gccacgcttc ccaaagggag aaaggcggac aggtatccgg taagcggcag
    10621 ggtcggaaca ggagagcgca cgagggagcc accaggggga aacgcctggt atctttaagt
    10681 cctgtcgggt ttcgccacct ctgacttgag cgtcggtttt tgtgatgctc gtcagggggg
    10741 cggagcctat ggaaaaacgc cagctgcgtg gccttttccg ggttcttgtt ttttgctcac
    10801 atgtttcttt tggtgttatc ccctgattct gtggataacc gcattaccgt ctttgagtga
    10861 gctgataccg ctcgccgcag ccgaacgacc gagcggagcg agtcagtgag cgaggaagcg
    10921 gaaaagcgcc tggacgagca ttttctcctt acgcatctgt gcggcatttc acacccggca
    10981 tggtgcactt ttcatacaat cctcactgat gccaaatgat taagccagta tacactccgc
    11041 tatcgctacg tgactgggtc atggctgcgc cccgacaccc gctaaaaccc gctgacgcgc
    11101 cctgacgggc ttgtctgctc ccggcatccg ctcacaggcc agctgtgacc gtctccggga
    11161 gctgcatgtg tcagaggttt tcaccgtcat ccccgaagcg tgcgaggcag ctgcggtaaa
    11221 gctcgtcagc gtggtcgtga agcgcttcca gatgtcagcc tggtcgtcgg cgtccagttc
    11281 attcagtttt tccagcaggg tcagcgtctg gcttctgatg aagcgggcca tgttaagggc
    11341 ggttttttcc tgtttagtca cagttctgtt tctccatgtg tggggagtct gtcggaggtt
    11401 tttaatgata ccggtgaaac gcgaaaggat gctcacgata cgggtcacgg atgaggaaca
    11461 tgcgcggctg ctggcacgtt gtgagggaaa acaacttgcg tcatggatgc gtaaggtctg
    11521 cctggggcac cgccatcgaa aacgtcaggt cttccgacac tggcaccgcc gctgttgcgc
    11581 cagttcgctt cggtcggcaa taacctgaat cagatagccc ggaagataaa cagcggacag
    11641 tggtcggggc atgaccgggt tcatgtggtg gctgcactga tggccatcgg acgtgaactg
    11701 agtgagctga gggatgaggt ccgtaaacag ggagaacggg atgatagtta agtttcatgc
    11761 caggggaaaa ggcggtggca gtggtccggt tgattacctg ctgggccggg agcgtaaccg
    11821 ggaaggggcg agagttctgc ggggtgctcc cgaagaggtg cgggaactca tcgatgccac
    11881 gccgtttgcg aaaaaataca cctcgggggt tctgtctttt gcagagcaga ccctgccacc
    11941 gggagagcgt gaaagggtga tggagagctt tgagcgggta ctgatgcccg gtcttgaaaa
    12001 aaatcagtac agcatcctgt gggtggagca ccaggacaag gggcgtcttg agctgaattt
    12061 tgtcatcccg aatatggagc tggcgagcgg aaaacggctc cagccctatt acgaccgagc
    12121 ggaccgtccg cgaatcaatg cctggcagac actggtgaat caccattacg ggctgcacga
    12181 cccgaacgca ccggagaaca ggcggacact tgtcaccccg aataatctgc cgaaagcgaa
    12241 acaggaggcc gcagaagcga ttacgagggg actggaggct ctttaccatg ccggagcgct
    12301 aaaaacgcgt caggatgtca ctgaggcgct tacagcggca ggttttgagg ttgtgaggac
    12361 aaccaggagc agtatcagta tcgccgaccc ggagggtggg cgtaatctca ggctgaaagg
    12421 ggcgctgtat gagcaatctt ttacaaatgg ggacagactt cgagaagaaa ctgaaagagc
    12481 gtgccgtctc tacagagaac atgctgaaca gcgagttcag gaagctcgaa gcgtctgtag
    12541 acagggaact gaacttaaac gggcagaaaa tcagagacgc tatcagcgca cacacagcag
    12601 cggtgaaaga acaactggag acgctgaaca gtgccgtgaa cgcacagttc agcgccacag
    12661 agaacgaact ggcccggcgg caggaagagc tgctctggaa gctggtcaaa gggcggatac
    12721 tgtacccgtc gctgacggcg ctttgcgtca cgggcgggat ttttctggcg tcatgggggc
    12781 tgattcagtg gcaggaaagc cggattgcgg gaaacatcct ggctatcagg gaccaggaag
    12841 agacgctggc gaaactccgg gaaaaaacat ggggtgtgac gtatcacgag ggcaggaacg
    12901 ggaaatttct ggtgctgccg tccggggtga agggggaaaa caactggacg gtggagaaga
    12961 agaacgcagt aagactggtc agggagtaag tgagtatgac agagctggaa atgcacttac
    13021 tgaacgcctt agagcaattg cagcaggact atacgcagcg gctgaaagac tgggagagcc
    13081 ccttcacgga tttgcagcat atgttcgagc tgacacgaca ggagaacggg caactgaggg
    13141 aacagtgcga cgacttgagt cagcaggtgc agagattagc cgggcaggtg gaccacttga
    13201 gtcggttatt tatcacgaac agcagataag ggatgaacag gaaaggcagg cacgcctgga
    13261 acgggagcgt gcgcggtcct ggcatgaaga gcaggaacgg gaagcacggg tatggcgtgg
    13321 cccgtcaata gggatgtgac ggtgagttgt tccgggaggt tgccagatgg taccggaacg
    13381 cgttaaaaac gcatccgggc gcgattctgg cgtgtcgttt ttgttgctgt gttttgcctc
    13441 tttgccagat cgcgctcatt cctcagcctc atcccgcgat gtctgcgtat gtcatcaact
    13501 gaaaagatgg aaaaaaaaca gtgtcatgag gtttacgcag gcaaaaccag cgttattcac
    13561 atggctgaat agctatgcat acggttaaaa tttatcaggt gcgatcgcgg cagcttttcg
    13621 ggtggtttgt tgccattttt acctgtcagc agccgtgatc gcgctgaacg catttcagcg
    13681 gtgcgtacaa ttaagggatt atggtaaatc ccttactgtc tgccctcgta tccatcgaga
    13741 taaaccgcag aaatggtgtc tgccattagt ttcatttttt tcggcgaagc atatcgctgt
    13801 ttgtgtattt tctgccagca aaggctgttg tgctccggag tgagtgaaaa aatttttctg
    13861 agtggaattc ttttacacgt tgctgtgccg tttctgctga tactccggct gctttgtctt
    13921 tcatccccat atcccggaac tgctgaaaga acgggagcat catacgtatg gtgtctgctt
    13981 tctgggtgta gaagttagga tcaaatccat catctgaagc ataaacataa tgccgggtat
    14041 gtcgttccag gctggtcttt ggtgtgcatc ctgtaagagc tattgttgct gttatcagag
    14101 gtatcagaag cagcctggca gcggcagatc tcataaacat ctccttgcgt ttttaatctt
    14161 gatactcagg gagttatatc tccgaagagt atctcttatc atacgtcggt ttactcccaa
    14221 tgtgatttga tggtcaatga gtcaggaata atcccgtgaa aaaatgtgtg ccagtcctgc
    14281 tttttagtgt tctttctgct tcggttgcca gtcatgcgga cagcaatgtt tttcaacaaa
    14341 aggccgagaa gacaaaaaac ggcattgttg cggatgttaa tgccagacag aaaatgttca
    14401 gtaacagact gaagatacaa cttcagatcg atgagttgag agcagactgg ctggcaccag
    14461 agatgcccaa aaaagagagg atttgcgtaa aaaactggag tctctggagc ggcaaaagaa
    14521 atccttacgc tgatgggggc gtattttccc cggtttcttc cataaccttt ttaccgttca
    14581 gatatttacg ggcgaggcga atgcgtcttg cctggtatac cgccgagtaa gcctgggtgg
    14641 gattcacacc attactgatt tcactgacca catgacgctg atcagccagt gtcagcgtgt
    14701 aaacctgttt ctggatgagg tcacgggctt tgtcatgctc atatccggca gcaacaaggg
    14761 tgtcgagaag tcgtttgtct gttttgttca gtttatggcg gggtgatttg ctcacatcgt
    14821 tctccgtttt ttcatgatcc aacagtttta tatctcatcc tgatttgctc cggtgttctg
    14881 tttcgacgtt ctcaatgcct gcctccccat agtgtgatcc ttattgcaaa aatgaaaatc
    14941 catgctcttg acatggacaa tgctgagtag taggttttta ctgtacataa aaccagtggt
    15001 tatatgtaca gtatattgtt tttaatttat tgttttaatt atcaaagagg aatttatggc
    15061 taaagaacta agtggatatg gaccaactgc tggtgagtct atggggggaa caggggcgaa
    15121 tctgaatcag caaggtggaa ataataatag taatagtggg gttcactggg gtggtggctc
    15181 tgggcatggt aataatggtg gtcagggaaa ttcaaattca tctggttcta catcaactgt
    15241 gatgaaaacc ggtgagtcat atctgactcc gtggggtgat gttgtcatta ataatgatgg
    15301 ccttccggtg atgaatggta ttgttatgac agaagagaat tcaactctgg ttgataatcc
    15361 atttggaggg gtctccagag ttcttaattc tttaattagt gatatgccat cactttttgc
    15421 agaaagctca ggaaataaca acaataacac tgcttcagtt aatactgcac caacgaatgc
    15481 tcaggtcagt gatatggata agagttcgaa ggtggtgggt aatgtaatta atgaaaaaca
    15541 aaagcagaag aataaaattg ctacacagat tagtgaaaaa cagaagaaaa tcgaggagat
    15601 gaaaaaagta ttcaagcatc attcttatca tggtatcact gatcttgaga gggatgttga
    15661 tgagttgcaa aaaaaatcaa atcagcttga tgcagatatt agcaaactta attcttataa
    15721 aaatacattg caaagtaaaa ttggtgatgt gaataaacag aaggaagctg aagaaaaggc
    15781 tcgtgaaaat gcagaggtcg ctgaacatga aactcttaat gaagagaaac aggcggtggc
    15841 ggaagcagag aagcgtttag ctgaggcgaa agctgaactg gcgaaggctg aaagtgatgt
    15901 acagagtaag caagctactg tttccagagt tgcaggagag cttgaaaacg ctcagaagag
    15961 tgttgacgtg aaggtcaccg gatttccggg atggcgtgac gttcagaaaa aactacagcg
    16021 tcagcttgaa gctaagcagg ctgagtactc cgcagttgaa aatgaactta agaatgctgt
    16081 tagtttcagg gatggtaagg ccgctgaggt taaagaggca gagcagaaat taaaagaagc
    16141 tcaggatgct cttgaaaaga gccagataaa agatgctgtt gatactatgg ttggatttta
    16201 tcaatatata accgaacaat atggagaaaa atacgcaaaa attgctcagg atttagcgga
    16261 aaagtctaaa ggaaagaaaa ttcaaggtgt tgatgaagct ctggcagcat ttgaaaagta
    16321 taagaatgta ctggataaga aattcagtaa ggttgatcgg gatgctattt ttaatgcgtt
    16381 agagtctgtt aattatgatg agttatctaa gaatttaacg aagatatcaa agtcgcttaa
    16441 aatcaccagt cgagtatctt ttctatatga tgttggttct gattttaaaa atgcaataga
    16501 aactggtaac tggcgacctt tgtttgtcac gctggagaaa agtgcggtcg atgtaggtgt
    16561 ggcaaaaatt gtggcattaa tgtttagttt tattgttggt gtgcctcttg gtttctgggg
    16621 gattgcaatt gtcacaggta ttgtttcttc ttacataggg gatgatgagt tgagcaaact
    16681 taatgagttg ttagggattt aatttctctt tagagtgtaa tatatgaaac ttggcaatcc
    16741 tactgggatt gccattaata aataaaacaa tgcagataac ttgcataagt accagggttc
    16801 tttttttaac tttgtatttt ctttgatata tctagatatg gttaatttag agtatggata
    16861 tagcaataca tgtattgatg atataaatat aaataacaaa ggagtgttat cattgtcgtt
    16921 aaatattaaa ataagaatcc atggtataag tgattcaggt aaattatgta ggtagtattt
    16981 taaatgcata agtattttta cttttgttgg aaagaaatat gaaaataata atttttctaa
    17041 ttacaatatt attcttgtca ggatgtcaag caaactatat tcgtgatgta cggggtctga
    17101 cgctcagtgg aacgaaaact cacgttaagg gattttggtc atgagattat caaaaaggat
    17161 cttcacctag atccttttaa attaaaaatg aagttttaaa tcaatctaaa gtatatatga
    17221 gtaaacttgg tctgacagtt accaatgctt aatcagtgag gcacctatct cagcgatctg
    17281 tctatttcgt tcatccatag ttgcctgact ccccgtcgtg tagataacta cgatacggga
    17341 gggcttacca tctggcccca gtgctgcaat gataccgcga gatccacgct caccggctcc
    17401 agatttatca gcaataaacc agccagccgg aagggccgag cgcagaagtg gtcctgcaac
    17461 tttatccgcc tccatccagt ctattaattg ttgccgggaa gctagagtaa gtagttcgcc
    17521 agttaatagt ttgcgcaacg ttgttgccat tg
//
