Features (pLannotate 1.2.2; 23 found; start..end, strand, type, name):
    863..1291    -  CDS            eco47IIR (fragment): T2E8_ECOLX - Protein predicted: Swiss-Prot protein existence level 4. Recognizes the double-stranded sequence GGNCC and cleaves after G-1. From Escherichia coli.
   1285..1578    -  CDS            TcR (fragment): tetracycline efflux protein; tet; confers resistance to tetracycline
   1661..1807    -  CDS            bsoBIR (fragment): T2B1_GEOSE - Experimental evidence at protein level: Swiss-Prot protein existence level 1. Recognizes the double-stranded sequence CYCGRG and cleaves after C-1. From Geobacillus stearothermophilus (Bacillus stearothermophilus).
   1813..3258    -  CDS            avaIM: MTA1_ANAVA - Protein inferred from homology: Swiss-Prot protein existence level 3. This methylase recognizes the double-stranded sequence CYCGRG, causes specific methylation on C-? on both strands, and protects the DNA from cleavage by the AvaI endonuclease. From Anabaena variabilis.
   3426..3444    -  misc_feature   MCS (fragment): pUC18/19 multiple cloning site
   3819..4667    -  CDS            yhdJ: YHDJ_ECOLI - Experimental evidence at protein level: Swiss-Prot protein existence level 1. Methylates the second adenine of the NsiI recognition sequence (5'-ATGCAT-3'). From Escherichia coli (strain K12).
   5411..6049    +  CDS            cmlA: CAT2_ECOLX - Experimental evidence at protein level: Swiss-Prot protein existence level 1. This enzyme is an effector of chloramphenicol resistance in bacteria. From Escherichia coli.
   6636..6800    -  CDS            sutR (fragment): SUTR_ECOLI - Also known as ydcN. Experimental evidence at protein level: Swiss-Prot protein existence level 1. Regulates the expression of 12-16 transcription units involved in various steps of sulfur utilization. Represses expression of pfkB, fliZ, cysE, ydcO and its own expression. Activates expression of ypfN. Acts by binding to SutR boxes. From Escherichia coli (strain K12).
   6802..6954    +  CDS            MTDTR_PSEAE (fragment): Experimental evidence at protein level: Swiss-Prot protein existence level 1. Confers resistance to ethidium bromide, acriflavine and methyl viologen. From Pseudomonas aeruginosa (strain ATCC 15692 / DSM 22644 / CIP 104116 / JCM 14847 / LMG 12228 / 1C / PRS 101 / PAO1).
   6999..7361    +  CDS            sulI (fragment): DHP1_CORGT - Protein inferred from homology: Swiss-Prot protein existence level 3. Catalyzes the condensation of para-aminobenzoate (pABA) with 6-hydroxymethyl-7,8-dihydropterin diphosphate (DHPt-PP) to form 7,8- dihydropteroate (H2Pte), the immediate precursor of folate derivatives. From Corynebacterium glutamicum (Brevibacterium saccharolyticum).
   7354..8298    +  CDS            tnpA (fragment): TNP3_ECOLX - Protein inferred from homology: Swiss-Prot protein existence level 3. Required for transposition of transposon Tn3. From Escherichia coli.
   8336..8395    +  CDS            H (fragment): LYS0_ECOLX - Also known as cex. Protein inferred from homology: Swiss-Prot protein existence level 3. Lysis proteins are required for both colicin release and partial cell lysis. From Escherichia coli.
   8457..8557    -  ncRNA          RNAI: Accession: RF00106 - RNAI
   8621..8988    +  rep_origin     ori (fragment): high-copy-number ColE1/pMB1/pBR322/pUC origin of replication
   9407..9592    -  CDS            rop: ROP_ECOLX - Experimental evidence at protein level: Swiss-Prot protein existence level 1. Regulates plasmid DNA replication by modulating the initiation of transcription of the primer RNA precursor. Processing of the precursor of the primer, RNAII, is inhibited by hydrogen bonding of RNAII to its complementary sequence in RNAI. ROP increases the affinity of RNAI for RNAII and thus decreases the rate of replication initiation events. From Escherichia coli.
   9639..9983    +  CDS            mbeC: MBEC_ECOLX - Experimental evidence at protein level: Swiss-Prot protein existence level 1. Required for efficient mobilization of ColE1 plasmid and is thus essential to promote the specific transfer of the plasmid during conjugation. Probably functions by inducing DNA bending, helping the MbeA relaxase to melt the DNA around the nic site and cleave the phosphodiester bond. Binds specifically double-stranded DNA (dsDNA) containing the ColE1 oriT but does not recognize the inverted repeat (IR). From Escherichia coli.
   9976..11568   +  CDS            mbeA: MBEA_ECOLX - Experimental evidence at protein level: Swiss-Prot protein existence level 1. Relaxase involved in plasmid ColE1 conjugative mobilization and is thus essential to promote the specific transfer of the plasmid during conjugation. First catalyzes the specific cleavage of one of the DNA strands at oriT, forming a covalent 5'-phosphotyrosine intermediate. The nic site corresponds to 5'-(1469)CTGG/CTTA(1462)-3' in the cleaved strand. The cleaved strand is then transferred through the dedicated type IV secretion apparatus. MbeA remains covalently linked at the 5' end of the strand, and o
  13293..14936   +  CDS            cka: CEAK_ECOLX - Protein inferred from homology: Swiss-Prot protein existence level 3. Colicins are polypeptide toxins produced by and active against E.coli and closely related bacteria. From Escherichia coli.
  14939..15226   -  CDS            cki: IMMK_ECOLX - Also known as cfi. Protein predicted: Swiss-Prot protein existence level 4. This protein is able to protect a cell, which harbors the plasmid ColK encoding colicin K, against colicin K. From Escherichia coli.
  15262..15357   +  CDS            hic (fragment): LYS2_ECOLX - Also known as celB. Protein inferred from homology: Swiss-Prot protein existence level 3. Lysis proteins are required for both colicin release and partial cell lysis. From Escherichia coli.
  15477..15796   -  CDS            bla(M) (fragment): β-lactamase lacking the signal sequence; bla(M); allows cytosolic expression of β-lactamase
  15808..16088   -  CDS            TcR (fragment): tetracycline efflux protein; tet; confers resistance to tetracycline
  17107..800     -  CDS            eco47IIM (across the origin): MTE8_ECOLX - Protein inferred from homology: Swiss-Prot protein existence level 3. This methylase recognizes the double-stranded sequence GGNCC, causes specific methylation on C-? on both strands, and protects the DNA from cleavage by the Eco47II endonuclease. From Escherichia coli.
>Addgene plasmid #58494 | pRL623 | addgene full sequence | sequence record 420569 | Addgene NGS Result
TTAAGGGTTAATATTTTATTGTAAGAAGAAGGCCACTCATAATCGATGCCATCAGCAAGATCATTTCTTA
CAGCTACAATGATCAAACGCTCGCGTTTTTGCGGCACTTTGTAGAAAATAGCCTTAAGCACTCTTGGCTC
AAATAAAGTGTAGCCCAAGTCTGTGATAATATTTTTTATTGTTTCTAAAGTTCGTCCAGCATCATGATTT
AGCAACCCTCGAACATTCTCTGCTAAAAGAACTTTCGGATTGATTTCTTTAGCGGCTCGGGCGAATTCAA
AGAAAAGGGTGCCCCGTGTATCTTCAAAACCAAGTTTTTTGCCTGCATAAGAGAATGCCTGGCAAGGAAA
GCCACCAGCCAGCACATCAACGGTATTCCTATAAGGGGTGAAGTCTACTTGGCTCACATCACCTTCAACC
ACATTCCATTCAGGCCTATTTTTTCGTAACGTCTTACAAGCATGGGAGTCAATTTCATTTAGTAAAACAG
ATTTTAAACCGGCTTTTTCTAAACCTAAAGCCATCCCCCCTGCGCCAGCAAATAACTCTAATACAGTATA
AACATTATTGCTTATTTTAGTCTCATCAGGCCACTGGCTTTTAAATAAAAACTGAGCTTGTTCAAAATTT
TTAAGTTGCTCTTTTTTATAAAATCGATAGTTGTTTTCGTCATTTCTTTGAGAAACTAATTTTCCAGCAG
TATCCCAACGCCTTAAAGTTTCTTTTGAAACGCCCAAAATGTCTGCAACTTCTGAAAGTGAAAACTCTTC
CTTTAACATATTTAGTAACCATGCCAACATTAGTCATGGTTACTACTGTATGGGTTTACATGTGCTTTGT
CAAACATTGATCATGGTTATCAGCCGTAAGCGAGCCCAAAATACTTAATAAAACTATCTTTATCAGGGAT
GGAAAAACCTTGCTGCCCAAGACGTTCGCTCAAAATATACTCAATTGCGTGAGGGAGAGCACTATGGAGT
TCTTGCAGAGCATCTGGTCTGCCAGTGACAAGCTCATAGAAACTCGCACCATCAATGATTCTAATGTTAG
GGTTCGAAGGACACAGAGTACCACTACCTTTATTGGAAGGAGTAAAGGGGCTGTTATATCTGATAGGTTT
ACGAGGGATTATATTAACAAAGTACGCACAGTAATCCTTAAATCGGCTATGTTTCGGTGATACCAACTCA
TCTAAGCCTTTATATTTATCTGCTAAATCCCCGCCAGTAACCGTTGAGTATTTATTTTTCACCTCAGCGA
TGATTCTTCTTTCTTCGTTGAGAAGATCCACAGGACGGGTGTGGTCGCCATGATCGCGTAGTCGATAGTG
GCTCCAAGTAGCGAAGCGAGCAGGACTGGGCGGCGGCCAAAGCGGTCGGACAGTGCTCCGAGAACGGGTG
CGCATAGAAATTGCATCAACGCATATAGCGCTAGCAGCACGCCATAGTGACTGGCGATGCTGTCGGAATG
GACGATATCCCGCAAGAGGCCCGGCAGTACCGGCATAACCAAGCCTATGCCTACAGCATCCAGGGTGACG
GTGCCGAGGATGACGATGAGCGCATTGTTAGATTTCATACACGGTGCCTGACTGCGTTAGCAATTTAACT
GTGATAAACTACCGCATTAAAGCTTCTAGAGGATCCCCCCTTTCAATTTGGCTTACTCGGATCTTTAATG
CTCTTGCCTGCTCAACAAATGGTGTTGCTTTTCGATTTCTTTCTAAAGCTAAAGCAACAAATCCTGCTCG
GACTTCTTGATATGGAGTCACAAGATCATCATTGCTTTGAATATGATATTGATATGGCACTAGGGTTTTC
TCCAAACATACACACATTTGCGAAGTGTCTTTCTTCCATGTGTCCCCATTTGTTGGCTACTGTTACCTTT
GCCAGTAGGTAAGACAAGAATTTTCTCCACATTAAAACCAATTTCTTCTGCAATATTAGAAAGAATTAAA
TCAACCGAAATATCAATACCTGCATAGCGAACATTATCATTTACCATAAATAAAGGTGAGCCATTTTTTA
AAACTCTAAAGCATTCTATAATAACGCAAGCCATTTCATAGAAATATCCTTTTATCATACGAGGAATACC
GTTATTATTAAGTTTTTTTCTTTCAAGCTCTCGCTCAAGAAAGCGCAAGATACTTTGTAACAATTCTTGT
TTATCAAGTATGCGTAATGCTTCCTGCCAATTGTGAATAAGAGACTTTTCTTTGTTTTCAACAGTACAAC
TCAGCATATCTTGCCTAAGTTGTACTATATCTCTTTCTCCCACACCTAATAGAGCTAATTCTAGAGCGTA
TGTACGTGTATAGTCATAACGATTACAATAGGGTGGAGAGGTAATGATACAGTCGTAAAAATCTTGCTCA
AATTCAGGCAGAATTTTAAGACATGAAGCATTAAATAAATTAATTCCACTTCTTTGAGTCCCATAACAAA
ATAATGTATTACTTATTAAGTCAAAGGAATCATTCAAAATTAATTTTATTTGCTCAGTAATTGCTTCATC
GAAATCCAGAATTTTACCTTTATCAAATTTATCTGATCCACTTTTCCTAAATGCTCTTTTATCCCAACGT
AGATACTGTCCATCTTTACGGGTATAGCTGATAGATTCAAGAATACACAATAGAGCAAAACGGAGAACTT
GTTTCACAAGAATATTCTCTTTTTCTATAGAAAATAAAAATCTCTCTATTGATGCTTCTGTTTCAGGAGG
ATAAGCTCCGTCAGTAATTCTTAAACGATTAAGATATTTTCTATTATTATGCTGATTCCAAGGTTTTTGT
TTGTACCATTCAATCAATCTCAAAAAATCTTCTCGACGGAATTGTCGCTGGATTATTTTCCTTACTTCAA
TAATCTCTTGACCAATAGGTAACACTTCTATACCATCTGCTTGAATACCGGCATCACTACAGGCAAATAG
CATTGTTCCTGCTCCTGCGAAGGGGTCAAGAATCCTCTCAAATGATTTTTTCTCGTACTCGAATATTAAC
TGATTTACCAAATCAACTGAAAAAGCTTCTTTATATTTAAACCAGCGATACTGAGGTTTTGACTTATTAG
CTTGAAAACTAACTATTTTTCGACTTAAACTTTCATGCAATCGCATCTTATCTCTAAAACGTTGCTCAAG
TGCTTTATTGAATCGAGAAATTTCTTGTACAAAGGAATCACTCTCTTGATCAAGATCAGTCGGGTCAGTC
TTTATTTCTATTGGACTCTCAAGCTCAAATGAAGTCATTTTATATTTTTCTTGTAACAAAGAGGTAACTT
AAGATTCTATCAGGACAAAGCACTATCGTCTATCACTTAAGATTTGAACCCTATTTTTTATAGACTAATT
GACAACAGTTAGAACCTGATTATACTTTGTTATACTTCTACAGTAATCAAGTTAAATATTGAATAGGGTA
CCGAGCTCGAATTCATCGGTAGGGAGATTTTTTCAAGTAACAGAGGTTTTGGATTTTAAAAAATATTTCC
TTGATTTCGATAAAACGAATAAGTTCCCTATGAGCTTTGTTGTTAAAACTGAGCTTGAGCCAGAAGAGGT
TATGGACAAGATAAAGATTAACTCTGAAAAAAGCATGGAAAAGGAATTGGTGCAGAAATATCTGATTTTG
TTTGAAGAAATTTTTACATTACAGACGCTCAGAAGTATCCTGGGAATGATATCTGACTCTCTTGATGAGC
TTGAAGAGCTAAAGAGAGTCATAATCGAAAATTTTAAATTAGAGTATGGTCTTCTTGATTAAATAATAAA
TCATTGTTTAATGGGTTAGAGATGTTGTCAATATCATCTCTAATGTTTTTTGATTTGTTTTTTGTCTTCC
TTTTTTTTACTTTCTCCAATTCTTTTGGGGTATAATCTGAAGGTATACCCAATCTTCTTATGCCCATTTT
TACATACTCTTCGTTTATTTCTATGCCTATAAATCTCCTGTCTAGAGACTTGGCAACATCTCCTGTTGTA
AAGCTACCAGAAAAAGGGTCTAAGACTACATCGCCTGGGTTCGATGAAGCTAGAATAATTCTCCTCAAAA
GGGACGTCGGTTTCTGTGTGGGGTGGTTTTCATATTCCTCCATAAGAAATCTTACTCTAGGAAAATCCCA
AACGTTTCCTGGTACTTTTTGTGTGCTATAAGGTTGGGGTGGGTTTTTTCTATAATCAATCAAAGCCCTT
TTAGATCCTGTTTTTGCTTCAACCAAAATATCTTTGCTGTTAAATGTGTATTTTTTTTGATCTTTTACCA
TCATTAAGATTGGTTCGTACATGGAGCCAAAGTGTTTTTTGGCTTGAACACCTGAGCTGTCATAAGACCA
AACTAATCGACTTTTTATATGGAAGATTTTTCTACATTTTATGTCAATGTATGGCATATTCTCAGTGCTG
TTCATAATATACATAGTGCCATGCTTTTTTAGCACTCTATGGCATTCATCGACGCATTCGAATAACCAAT
GAAGGAATTCACCCTCATCCCATGACTCAACAAGTCCGTCAAAGTCCTTACCAATATTATATGGGGGGTC
TGCAAAAATTAAATCAACACTCTCTGCTGGCAATTTCTTTAATTCAGTCAACGCATCGCCATGGATAATT
TTATTTTTTTCATCTTTAAAATATCTAGCTTCAAAATCTATTTTCATTTTCTACCTCTTGTGTGACTCAT
AGTCTACTATGTTACCGATATCTAGATCTCGAGCTATCAGGCTAGAGATTTTACCGCCAAATCGAACCTT
ATTAGAGCGGTTTAGGCTGGACCGGCAGTTAAAATTGGGGCTTGAGCGGTAAACGAGTGAGGGAATTTCA
GGTAAGATACTTCGGATGAGGAGCAAAAAGGTGGTTTATACTTCCTATACCCAAAAAGGTGGTTTATACT
TCCTATACCCCGGTTATCCGGTGGTTTTCTGTTTGCGGAATAAAACAGATTAGTGACAGTTTTCTCAGAA
TGGCGTGTTCCGGTGACTTCTGTTTTCGTGTGCTGCATCCGGAAGTGTCAGGCCCGCCGGATATGAAAAA
GGCCTCCGGAGAGTACCGTGACTTTATTTTCGGCACAAATACAGGGGTCGATGGATAAATACGGCGATAG
TTTCCTGACGGATGATCCGTATGTACCGGCGGAAGACAAGCTGCAAACCTGTCAGATGGAGATTGATTTA
ATGGCGGATGTGCTGAGAGCACCGCCCCGTGAATCCGCAGAACTGATCCGCTATGTGTTTGCGGATGATT
GGCCGGAATAAATAAAGCCGGGCTTAATACAGATTAAGCCCGTATAGGGTATTATTACTGAATACCAAAC
AGCTTACGGAGGACGGAATGTTACCCATTGAGACAACCAGACTGCCTTCTGATTATTAATATTTTTCACT
ATTAATCAGAAGGAATAACCATGAATTTTACCCGGATTGACCTGAATACCTGGAATCGCAGGGAACACTT
TGCCCTTTATCGTCAGCAGATTAAATGCGGATTCAGCCTGACCACCAAACTCGATATTACCGCTTTGCGT
ACCGCACTGGCGGAGACAGGTTATAAGTTTTATCCGCTGATGATTTACCTGATCTCCCGGGCTGTTAATC
AGTTTCCGGAGTTCCGGATGGCACTGAAAGACAATGAACTTATTTACTGGGACCAGTCAGACCCGGTCTT
TACTGTCTTTCATAAAGAAACCGAAACATTCTCTGCACTGTCCTGCCGTTATTTTCCGGATCTCAGTGAG
TTTATGGCAGGTTATAATGCGGTAACGGCAGAATATCAGCATGATACCAGATTGTTTCCGCAGGGAAATT
TACCGGAGAATCACCTGAATATATCATCATTACCGTGGGTGAGTTTTGACGGATTTAACCTGAACATCAC
CGGAAATGATGATTATTTTGCCCCGGTTTTTACGATGGCAAAGTTTCAGCAGGAAGGTGACCGCGTATTA
TTACCTGTTTCTGTACAGGTTCATCATGCAGTCTGTGATGGCTTTCATGCAGCACGGTTTATTAATACAC
TTCAGCTGATGTGTGATAACATACTGAAATAAATTAATTAATTCTGTATTTAAGCCACCGTATCCGGCAG
GAATGGTGGCTTTTTTTTATATTTTAACCGTAATCTGTAATTTCGTTTCAGACTGGTTCAGGATCACTGT
ACGATAATGCCCCCGCAGTTTGGTAATACCCTTAATAAAAAAGAAACAGCAAAGACTGACAGCAATAATA
ATAAAGTAAGCAGTAACAATAATATTAACAACACCAGATGCAGTTATAATAATAGTATTTAAGACACCAG
AAAGACTGCTGCGACAGTCATTTTGAACAACACCAAAATGCCGTAAAGGCAGTAGTAACAACACCAGTGA
AAACATCACGATAGCATAGTGATATGCCTGAGTGTGTGTAATTAAACAATAAATAAACCGCCATATATAA
CAGAAGATAGTATTCTGAATGGCATGCTTTTCTGTTCAGTATAAACATATCATCCCGGTTGGTATAAGGA
TGATATATAATAAGTTAAGCTGAACACATATTTATTTTGGTTTTATTTTACAAATAAAGTAAGACGATCC
GTTAAGTCAAAGCGGGGTATATTTATTATACCCTGCTTTTTTATTTGTCCGCCGGGCGCGGATAATGGAT
CAGATTATGCAGTGTCACAATGGCCTTACCGGGATTGGCGTAAGCGTGCGGGATATCCGCATGGAAGCGC
AGGGATTCCCCGGCAGAAACGGTGTGCCACTCATCCCCCAGCCGCAGTTGTAATGCGCCTTCCAGTACAA
TGACATGTTCTCTGGTTCTGAAATCCATCCCTGTCGGTGTTGCTTATGCAGTCTGGTCGGGACTCGGCGT
CGTCATAATTACAGCCATTGCCTGGTTGCTTCATGGGCAAAAGCTTGATGCGTGGGGCTTTGTAGGTATG
GGGCTCATAATTGCTGCCTTTTTGCTCGCCCGATCCCCATCGTGGAAGTCGCTGCGGAGGCCGACGCCAT
GGTGACGGTGTTCGGCATTCTGAATCTCACCGAGGACTCCTTCTTCGATGAGAGCCGGCGGCTAGACCCC
GCCGGCGCTGTCACCGCGGCGATCGAAATGCTGCGAGTCGGATCAGACGTCGTGGATGTCGGACCGGCCG
CCAGCCATCCGGACGCGAGGCCTGTATCGCCGGCCGATGAGATCAGACGTATTGCGCCGCTCTTAGACGC
CCTGTCCGATCAGATGCACCGTGTTTCAATCGACAGCTTCCAACCGGAAACCCAGCGCTATGCGCTCAAG
CGCGGCGTGGGCTACCTGAACGATATCCAAGGATTTCCTGACCCTGCGCTCTATCCCGATATTGCTGAGG
CGGACTGCAGATGGAATGCGCTTTGTTACGCCAGTCAGAACAATCAATGCCGGACCGAACCGCAAATACT
TTGGTAATAACAGAGGGATCACCTGGTACAACTTTGTGTCCGATCAGTATTCCGGCTTTCATGGCATCGT
TATACCGGGGACGCTGAGGGACTCTATCTTTGTGCTGGAAGGCCTTCTGGAACAGGAGACCGGGCTGAAT
CCAACCGAAATTATGACCGATACAGCAGGTACCAGCGAACTTGTCTTTGGCCTTTTCTGGCTGCTGGGAT
ACCAGTTTTCTCCACGCCTGGCTGATGCCGGTGCTTCGGTTTTCTGGCGAATGGGCCATGATGCCAACTA
TGGCGTGCTGAATGATATTGCCAGAGGGCAATCAGATCCCCGAAAAATAGTCCTTCAGTGGGACGAAATG
ATCCGGACCGCTGGCTCCCTGAAACTGGGCAAAGTACAGGCTTCAGTGCTGGTCCGTTCATTGCTGAAAA
GTGAACGTCCTTCCGGACTGACTCAGGCAATCATTGAAGTGGGGCGCATCAACAAAACGCTGTATCTGCT
TAATTATATTGATGATGAAGATTACCGCCGGCGCATTCTGACCCAGCTTAATCGGGGAGAAAGCCGCCAT
GCCGTTGCCAGAGCCATCTGTCACGGTCAAAAAGGTGAGATAAGAAAACGATATACCGACGGTCAGGAAG
ATCAACTGGGCGCACTGGGGCTGGTCACTAACGCCGTCGTGTTATGGAACACTATGTATATGCAGGCAGC
CCTGGATCATCTCCGGGCGCAAGGTGAAACACTGAATGATGAAGATATCGCACGCCTCTCCCCGCTTTGC
CACGGACATATCAATATGCTCGGCCATTATTCCTTCACGCTGGCAGAACTGGTGACCAAAGGACATCTGA
GACCATTAAAAGAGGCGTCAGAGGTAGAAAACGTTGCTTAACGTGAGTTTTCGTTCCACTGAGCGTCAGA
CCCCTGTACAAGGAGGAACCGTTGCACCATCTTCGTCTTCTGAACTGACGGGGATCGCGGTTCAGTAGAA
AAGATCAAAGGATCTTCTTGAGATCCTTTTTTTCTGCGCGTAATCTGCTGCCTGTAAACGAAAAAACCGC
CTGGGGAGGCGGTTTAGTCGAAGGTTAAGTCAGTTGGGGACTGCTTAACCGGGTAACTGGCTTTAGTGGA
GCACAGATACCAAATGCTGTCCTTCCAGTGTAGCCGCTATAAGGCTTCAACTTCAAGAGTTCTGCGTATC
TAAATCCACTATCCAGTTACCAATGGCTGCTGCCAGTGGCGTTAAGTCGTGTCTTACCGGGTTGGACTCA
AGACGATAGTTACCGGATAAGGCGCAGCGGTCGGGCTGAACGGGGGGTTCGTGCACACAGCCCAGCTTGG
AGCGAACGACCTACACCGAACTGAGATACCAACAGCGTGAGCTATGAGAAAGCGCCACGCTTCCCAAAGG
GAGAAAGGCGGACAGGTATCCGGTAAGCGGCAGGGTCGGAACAGGAGAGCGCACGAGGGAGCCACCAGGG
GGAAACGCCTGGTATCTTTAAGTCCTGTCGGGTTTCGCCACCTCTGACTTGAGCGTCGGTTTTTGTGATG
CTCGTCAGGGGGGCGGAGCCTATGGAAAAACGCCAGCTGCGTGGCCTTTTCCGGGTTCTTGTTTTTTGCT
CACATGTTTCTTTTGGTGTTATCCCCTGATTCTGTGGATAACCGCATTACCGTCTTTGAGTGAGCTGATA
CCGCTCGCCGCAGCCGAACGACCGAGCGGAGCGAGTCAGTGAGCGAGGAAGCGGAAAAGCGCCTGGACGA
GCATTTTCTCCTTACGCATCTGTGCGGCATTTCACACCCGGCATGGTGCACTTTTCATACAATCCTCACT
GATGCCAAATGATTAAGCCAGTATACACTCCGCTATCGCTACGTGACTGGGTCATGGCTGCGCCCCGACA
CCCGCTAAAACCCGCTGACGCGCCCTGACGGGCTTGTCTGCTCCCGGCATCCGCTCACAGGCCAGCTGTG
ACCGTCTCCGGGAGCTGCATGTGTCAGAGGTTTTCACCGTTATCCCCGAAGCGTGCGAGGCAGCTGCGGT
AAAGCTCGTCAGCGTGATCGTGAAGCGCTTCGCAGATGTCAGCCTGGTCGTCGGCGTCCAGTTCATTCAG
TTTTTCCAGCAGGGTCAGCGTCTGGCTTCTGATGAAGCGGGCCATGTTAAGGGCGGTTTTTTCCTGTTTA
GTCACAGTTCTGTTTCTCCATGTGTGGGGAGTCTGTCGGAGGTTTTTAATGATACCGGTGAAACGCGAAA
GGATGCTCACGATACGGGTCACGGATGAGGAACATGCGCGGCTGCTGGCACGTTGTGAGGGAAAACAACT
TGCGTCATGGATGCGTAAGGTCTGCCTGGGGGCACCGCCATCGAAAACGTCAGGTCTTCCGACACTGGCA
CCGCCGCTGTTGCGCCAGTTCGCTTCGGTCGGCAATAACCTGAATCAGATAGCCCGGAAGATAAACAGCG
GACAGTGGTCGGGGCATGACCGGGTTCATGTGGTGGCTGCACTGATGGCCATCGGACGTGAACTGAGTGA
GCTGAGGGATGAGGTCCGTAAACAGGGAGAACGGGATGATAGTTAAGTTTCATGCCAGGGGAAAAGGCGG
TGGCAGTGGTCCGGTTGATTACCTGCTGGGCCGGGAGCGTAACCGGGAAGGGGCGAGAGTTCTGCGGGGT
GCTCCCGAAGAGGTGCGGGAACTCATCGATGCCACGCCGTTTGCGAAAAAATACACCTCGGGGGTTCTGT
CTTTTGCAGAGCAGACCCTGCCACCGGGAGAGCGTGAAAGGGTGATGGAGAGCTTTGAGCGGGTACTGAT
GCCCGGTCTTGAAAAAAATCAGTACAGCATCCTGTGGGTGGAGCACCAGGACAAGGGGCGTCTTGAGCTG
AATTTTGTCATCCCGAATATGGAGCTGGCGAGCGGAAAACGGCTCCAGCCCTATTACGACCGAGCGGACC
GTCCGCGAATCAATGCCTGGCAGACACTGGTGAATCACCATTACGGGCTGCACGACCCGAACGCACCGGA
GAACAGGCGGACACTTGTCACCCCGAATAATCTGCCGAAAGCGAAACAGGAGGCCGCAGAAGCGATTACG
AGGGGACTGGAGGCTCTTTACCATGCCGGAGCGCTAAAAACGCGTCAGGATGTCACTGAGGCGCTTACAG
CGGCAGGTTTTGAGGTTGTGAGGACAACCAGGAGCAGTATCAGTATCGCCGACCCGGAGGGTGGGCGTAA
TCTCAGGCTGAAAGGGGCGCTGTATGAGCAATCTTTTACAAATGGGGACAGACTTCGAGAAGAAACTGAA
AGAGCGTGCCGTCTCTACAGAGAACATGCTGAACAGCGAGTTCAGGAAGCTCGAAGCGTCTGTAGACAGG
GAACTGAACTTAAACGGGCAGAAAATCAGAGACGCTATCAGCGCACACACAGCAGCGGTGAAAGAACAAC
TGGAGACGCTGAACAGTGCCGTGAACGCGCAGTTCAGCGCCACAGAGAACGAACTGGCCCGGCGGCAGGA
AGAGCTGCTCTGGAAGCTGGTCAAAGGGCGGATACTGTACCCGTCGCTGACGGCGCTTTGCGTCACGGGC
GGGATTTTTCTGGCGTCATGGGGGCTGATTCAGTGGCAGGAAAGCCGGATTGCGGCGAACATCCTGGCTA
TCAGGGACCAGGAAGAGACGCTGGCGAAACTCCGGGAAAAAACATGGGGTGTGACGTATCACGAGGGCAG
GAACGGGAAATTTCTAGTGTTGCCGTCCGGGGTGAAGGGGGAAAACAACTGGACGGTGGAGAAGAAGAAC
GCAGTAAGACTGGTCAGGGAGTAAGTGAGTATGACAGAGCTGGAAATGCACTTACTGAACGCCTTAGAGC
AATTGCAGCAGGACTATATGCAGCGGCTGAAAGACTGGGAGAGCGCCTTCACGGATTTGCAGCATATGTT
CGAGCTGACACGACAGGAGAACGGGCAACTGAGGGAACAGTGCGACGACTTGAGTCAGCAGGTGCAGAGA
TTAGCCGGGCAGGTGGACCACTTGAGTCGGTTATTTATCACGAACAGCAGATAAGGGATGAACAGGAAAG
GCAGGCACGCCTGGAACGGGAGCGTGCGCGGTCCTGGCATGAAGAGCAGGAACGGGAAGCACGGGTATGG
CGTGGCCCGTCAATAGGTATGTGACGGTGAGTTGTTCCGGGAGGTTGCCAGATGGTACCGGAACGCGTTA
AAAACGCATCCGGGCGCGATTCTGGCGTGTCGTTTTTGTTGCTGTGTTTTGCCTCTTTGCCAGATCGCGC
TCATTCCTCAGCCTCATCCCGCGATGTCTGCGTATGTCATCAACTGAAAAGATGGAAAAAAAACAGTGTC
ATGAGGTTTACGCAGGCAAAACCAGCGTTATTCACATGGCTGAATAGCTATGCATACGGTTAAAATTTAT
CAGGTGCGATCGCGGCAGCTTTTCGGGTGGTTTGTTGCCATTTTTACCTGTCAGCAGCCGTGATCGCGCT
GAACGCATTTCAGCGGTGCGTACAATTAAGGGATTATGGTAAATCCCTTACTGTCTGCCCTCGTATCCAT
CGAGATAAACCGCAGAAATGGTGTCTGCCATTAGTTTCATTTTTTTCGGCGAAGGCATATCGCTGTTTGT
GTATTTTCTGCCAGCAAAGGCTGTTGTGCTCCGGAGTGAGTGAAAAAATTTTTCTGAGTGGAATTCTTTT
ACACGTTGCTGTGCCGTTTCTGCTGATACTCCGGCTGCTTTGTCTTTCATCCCCATATCCCGGAACTGCT
GAAAGAACGGGAGCATCATACGTATGGTGTCTGCTTTCTGGGTGTAGAAGTTAGGATCAAATCCATCATC
TGAAGCATAAACATAATGCCGGGTATGTCGTTCCAGGCTGGTCTTTGGTGTGCATCCTGTAAGAGCTATT
GTTGCTGTTATCAGAGGTATCAGAAGCAGCCTGGCAGCGGCAGATCTCATAAACATCTCCTTGCGTTTTT
AATCTTGATACTCAGGGAGTTATATCTCCGAAGAGTATCTCTTATCATACGTCGGTTTACTCCCAATGTG
ATTTGATGGTCAATGAGTCAGGAATAATCCCGTGAAAAAATGTGTGCCAGTCCTGCTTTTTAGTGTTCTT
TCTGCTTCGGTTGCCAGTCATGCGGACAGCAATGTTTTTCAACAAAAGGCCGAGAAGACAAAAAACGGCA
TTGTTGCGGATGTTAATGCCAGACAGAAAATGTTCAGTAATAGACTGAAGATACAACTTCAGATCGATGA
GTTGAGAGCAGAGCTGGCTGGCACCAGAGATGCCCAAAAAAGAGAGGATTTGCGTAAAAAACTGGAGTCT
CTGGAGCGGCAAAAGAAATCCTTACGCTGATGGGGGCGTATTTTCCCCGGTTTCTTCCATAACCTTTTTA
CCGTTCAGATATTTACGGGCGAGGCGAATGCGTCTTGCCTGGTATACCGCCGAGTAAGCCTGGGTGGGAT
TCACACCATTACTGATTTCACTGACCACATGACGCTGATCAGCCAGTGTCAGCGTGTAAACCTGTTTCTG
GATGAGGTCACGGGCTTTGTCATGCTCATATCCGGCAGCAACAAGGGTGTCGAGAAGTCGTTTGTCTGTT
TTGTTCAGTTTATGGCGGGGTGATTTGCTCACATCGTTCTCCGTTTTTTCATGATCCAACAGTTTTATAT
CTCATCCTGATTTGCTCCGGTGTTCTGTTTCGACGTTCTCAATGCCTGCCTCCCCATAGTGTGATCCTTA
TTGCAAAAATGAAAATCCATGCTCTTGACATGGACAATGCTGAGTAGTAGGTTTTTACTGTACATAAAAC
CAGTGGTTATATGTACAGTATATTGTTTTTAATTTATTGTTTTAATTATCAAAGAGGAATTTATGGCTAA
AGAACTAAGTGGATATGGACCAACTGCTGGTGAGTCTATGGGGGGAACAGGGGCGAATCTGAATCAGCAA
GGTGGAAATAATAATAGTAATAGTGGGGTTCACTGGGGTGGTGGCTCTGGGCATGGTAATAATGGTGGTC
AGGGAAATTCAAATTCATCTGGTTCTACATCAACTGTGATGAAAACCGGTGAGTCATATCTGACTCCGTG
GGGTGATGTTGTCATTAATAATGATGGCCTTCCGGTGATGAATGGTATTGTTATGACAGAAGAGAATTCA
ACTCTGGTTGATAATCCATTTGGAGGGGTCTCCAGAGTTCTTAATTCTTTAATTAGTGATATGCCATCAC
TTTTTGCAGAAAGCTCAGGAAATAACAACAATAACACTGCTTCAGTTAATACTGCACCAACGAATGCTCA
GGTCAGTGATATGGATAAGAGTTCGAAGGTGGTGAGTAATGTAATTAATGAAAAACAAAAGCAGAAGAAT
AAAATTGCTACACAGATTAGTGAAAAACAGAAGAAAATCGAGGAGATGAAAAAAGTATTCAAGCATCATT
CTTATCATGGTATCACTGATCTTGAGAGGGATGTTGATGAGTTGCAAAAAAAATCAAATCAGCTTGATGC
AGATATTAGCAAACTTAATTCTTATAAAAATACATTGCAAAGTAAAATTGGTGATGTGAATAAACAGAAG
GAAGCTGAAGAAAAGGCTCGTGAAAATGCAGAGGTCGCTGAACATGAAACTCTTAATGAAGAGAAACAGG
CGGTGGCGGAAGCAGAGAAGCGTTTAGCTGAGGCGAAAGCTGAACTGGCGAAGGCTGAAAGTGATGTACA
GAGTAAGCAAGCTACTGTTTCCAGAGTTGCAGGAGAGCTTGAAAACGCTCAGAAGAGTGTTGACGTGAAG
GTCACCGGATTTCCGGGATGGCGTGACGTTCAGAAAAAACTACAGCGTCAGCTTGAAGCTAAGCAGGCTG
AGTACTCCGCAGTTGAAAATGAACTTAAGAATGCTGTTAGTTTCAGGGATGGTAAGGCCGCTGAGGTTAA
AGAGGCAGAGCAGAAATTAAAAGAAGCTCAGGATGCTCTTGAAAAGAGCCAGATAAAAGATGCTGTTGAT
ACTATGGTTGGATTTTATCAATATATAACCGAACAATATGGAGAAAAATACGCAAAAATTGCTCAGGATT
TAGCGGAAAAGTCTAAAGGAAAGAAAATTCAAGGTGTTGATGAAGCTCTGGCAGCATTTGAAAAGTATAA
GAATGTACTGGATAAGAAATTCAGTAAGGTTGATCGGGATGCTATTTTTAATGCGTTAGAGTCTGTTAAT
TATGATGAGTTATCTAAGAATTTAACGAAGATATCAAAGTCGCTTAAAATCACCAGTCGAGTATCTTTTC
TATATGATGTTGGTTCTGATTTTAAAAATGCAATAGAAACTGGTAACTGGCGACCTTTGTTTGTCACGCT
GGAGAAAAGTGCGGTCGATGTAGGTGTGGCAAAAATTGTGGCATTAATGTTTAGTTTTATTGTTGGTGTG
CCTCTTGGTTTCTGGGGGATTGCAATTGTCACAGGTATTGTTTCTTCTTACATAGGGGATGATGAGTTGA
GCAAACTTAATGAGTTGTTAGGGATTTAATTTCTCTTTAGAGTGTAATATATGAAACTTGGCAATCCTAC
TGGGATTGCCATTAATAAATAAAACAATGCAGATAACTTGCATAAGTACCAGGGTTCTTTTTTTAACTTT
GTATTTTCTTTGATATATCTAGATATGGTTAATTTAGAGTATGGATATAGCAATACATGTATTGATGATA
TAAATATAAATAACAAAGGAGTGTTATCATTGTCGTTAAATATTAAAATAAGAATCCATGGTATAAGTGA
TTCAGGTAAATTATGTAGGTAGTATTTTAAATGCATAAGTATTTTTACTTTTGTTGGAAAGAAATATGAA
AATAATAATTTTTCTAATTACAATATTATTCTTGTCAGGATGTCAAGCAAACTATATTCGTGATGTACGG
GGTCTGACGCTCAGTGGAACGAAAACTCACGTTAAGGGATTTTGGTCATGAGATTATCAAAAAGGATCTT
CACCTAGATCCTTTTAAATTAAAAATGAAGTTTTAAATCAATCTAAAGTATATATGAGTAAACTTGGTCT
GACAGTTACCAATGCTTAATCAGTGAGGCACCTATCTCAGCGATCTGTCTATTTCGTTCATCCATAGTTG
CCTGACTCCCCGTCGTGTAGATAACTACGATACGGGAGGGCTTACCATCTGGCCCCAGTGCTGCAATGAT
ACCGCGAGATCCACGCTCACCGGCTCCAGATTTATCAGCAATAAACCAGCCAGCCGGAAGGGCCGAGCGC
AGAAGTGGTCCTGCAACTTTATCCGCCTCCATCCAGTCTATTAATTGTTGCCGGGAAGCTAGAGTAAGTA
GTTCGCCAGTTAATAGTTTGCGCAACGTTGTTGCCATTGCTGCAGGTCGACTCTAGAGTCGACGCTCTCC
CTTATGCGACTCCTGCATTAGGAAGCAGCCCAGTAGTAGGTTGAGGCCGTTGAGCACCGCCGCCGCAAGG
AATGGTGCATGCAAGGAGATGGCGCCCAACAGTCCCCCGGCCACGGGGCCTGCCACCATACCCACGCCGA
AACAAGCGCTCATGAGCCCGAAGTGGCGAGCCCGATCTTCCCCATCGGTGATGTCGGCGATATAGGCGCC
AGCAACCGCACCTGTGGCGCCGGTGATGCCGGCCACGATGCGTCCGGCGTAGAGGATCGAACTGAACACG
TCGCGTGACCGTGAAAACACCTTCGAACCGCAGTTGATTAAGAAGCACCAGACGCGCATTACGCAGATGG
ACAGCCAGATTTTATCCCTCTACGCCAAAGATATGACTACCCGCGAAATTGTCGCCACCTTCAAAGAGAT
GTACGACGCAGATGTGTCACCCACGCTGATATGTAAAGTCACTGATGCGGTCAAAGAGCAGGTTGCAGAA
TGGCAAAATCGACCTCTGGATGCACTGTATCCCATTGTTTACCTTGACTGTATCGTGGTGAAAGTTCGTC
AAGGTGGCACCGTAATTAACAAAGCGGTGTTCCTTGCACTCGGTATTAATACTGGAGGCCAGAAAGAGTT
GCTGGGCATGTGGCTGGCCGAGAACGAAGGGGCGAAGTTCTGGCTGGGGGGGCTGACAGAGCTTAAGAAT
CGGGGGCTTCAGGATATCCTTATTGCCTGCATGGACGGTCTGAAAGGCTTTCCGGATGCGATAAACAGCG
TGTATCCGTAGACGCACATCCAGTTGTGCATCATTCATATGGTGCGCAACAGCCTGAAATACGTATCGTG
GAAGGACTACAAAGCCGTCACTGGCGGGTTAAAAACGGTGTATCAGGCGCCAACAGAAGAGGCGGCGCTA
GTGGCACCGGAGCAGTTCCCGAATGTCTGGGACGATAAATACCCGCAAATCAGCAAAAGCTGGCGTGCGC
ACTGGGAAAATATCAACACGTTCTTCGGCTATTCGCCCGATATCCGCAAGGCCATCTACACCACGAACGC
TATCGAATCGCTGAACAGCGTGATCCGTGCGGCCATTAAGAAGCGTAAAGTGTTCCCGACTGACGACTCG
CTGCGGAAGGTCATTTCTCTGGCGATCAAGGATGCATCAAAAAAATGGAATATGCCAATCCAGAGCTGGC
GGCTGGCGATGAGTCGCTTTATTATCGAGTTCGGTGACCGCCTGAGCGATCACCTTTAATATGGCAGCAA
TTACACAGAATTATTTACAGGGTCTATCTTTTATTTATCTTATCTAAAAGATGTACCACAGATTTGCCAA
CAGCAAATGACAGATTAACAGGAACAGCGTTTCCTATTTGCTTATATTTCGCTGACATTGGGCCTTCAAA
TACCCATTCATCGGGGAAGGTCTGTATTCTTGCATACTCACGCACAGTTAATGGTCTTGTTTCTTCTGGG
TGGCAACGCTCTGTTTGTTTCTGTGCTGGGGCGCATGTTAATGTTAGGCTTGGTTCATCCCATGACAAAC
GACGAGCCATACCAGTTTTGCCCCCACCTAAGTAAAAACTCTTGAGCATGTATTCTTTTTGAATATCTTC
AGGAAGATCTCTCCAGTAGCCACCGGGAGGAACCATACTTAGGATCTCTGCTTTTCTTTTGGGATATTTT
TGTCCTTCAGATTCTGGCACGTCGCTATCATACAGCTCTCCCTTTTTTAATGCATCT
