LOCUS       Exported 351 bp ds-DNA linear SYN 19-MAY-2021
DEFINITION  helper plasmid for bacterial conjugal DNA transfer.
ACCESSION   .
VERSION     .
KEYWORDS    pRL623
SOURCE      synthetic DNA construct
  ORGANISM  synthetic DNA construct
REFERENCE   1 (bases 1 to 351)
  AUTHORS   Elhai J, Vepritskiy A, Muro-Pastor AM, Flores E, Wolk CP
  TITLE     Reduction of conjugal transfer efficiency by three restriction
            activities of Anabaena sp. strain PCC 7120.
  JOURNAL   J Bacteriol. 1997 Mar;179(6):1998-2005.
  PUBMED    9068647
REFERENCE   2 (bases 1 to 351)
  AUTHORS   .
  TITLE     Direct Submission
  JOURNAL   Exported May 19, 2021 from SnapGene Server 1.1.58
            http://www.snapgene.com
FEATURES             Location/Qualifiers
     source          1..351
                     /organism="synthetic DNA construct"
                     /mol_type="other DNA"
ORIGIN
        1 ccattcgaac cgcagttgat taagaagcac cagacgcgca ttacgcagat ggacagccag
       61 attttatccc tctacgccaa agatatgact acccgcgaaa ttgtcgccac cttcaaagag
      121 atgtacgacg cagatgtgtc acccacgctg atatgtaaag tcactgatgc ggtcaaagag
      181 caggttgcag aatggcaaaa tcgacctctg gatgcactgt atcccattgt ttaccttgac
      241 tgtatcgtgg tgaaagttcg tcaaggtggc accgtaatta acaaagcggt gttccttgca
      301 ctcggtatta atactggagg ccagaaagag ttgctgggca tgtggctggc c
//
