>Addgene plasmid #58494 | pRL623 | addgene partial sequence | sequence record 120782 | pBRforBam 5'-CTTGGAGCCACTATCGAC-3'
AGAAAGAAGAATCATCGCTGAGGTGAAAAATAAATACTCAACGGTTACTGGCGGGGATTTAGCAGATAAA
TATAAAGGCTTAGATGAGTTGGTATCACCGAAACATAGCCGATTTAAGGATTACTGTGCGTACTTTGTTA
ATATAATCCCTCGTAAACCTATCAGATATAACAGCCCCTTTACTCCTTCCAATAAAGGTAGTGGTACTCT
GTGTCCTTCGAACCCTAACATTAGAATCATTGATGGTGCGAGTTTCTATGAGCTTGTCACTGGCAGACCA
GATGCTCTGCAAGAACTCCATAGTGCTCTCCCTCACGCAATTGAGTATATTTTGAGCGAACGTCTTGGGC
AGCAAGGTTTTTCCATCCCTGATAAAGATAGTTTTATTAAGTATTTTGGGCTCGCTTACGGCTGATAACC
ATGATCAATGTTTGACAAAGCACATGTAAACCCATACAGTAGTAACCATGACTAATGTTGGCATGGTTAC
TAAATATGTTAAAGGAAGAGTTTTCACTTTCAGAAGTTGCAGACATTTTGGGCGTTTCAAAAGAAACTTT
AAGGCGTTGGGATACTGCTGGAAAATTAGTTTCTCAAAGAAATGACGAAAACAACTATCGATTTTATAAA
AAAGAGCAACTTAAAAATTTTGAACAAGCTCAGTTTTTATTTAAAAGCCAGTGGCCTGATGAGACTAAAA
TAAGCAATAATGTTTATACTGTATTAGAGTTATTTGCTGGCGCAGGGGGGATGGCTTTAGGTTTAGAAAA
AGCCGGTTTAAAATCTGTTTTACTAAATGAAATTGACTCCCATGCTTGTAAGACGTTACGAAAA
