>Addgene plasmid #58494 | pRL623 | addgene partial sequence | sequence record 120783 | CAT-N 5'-ccttcctgctgaaactttgc-3'
TCAGGTTAAATCCGTCAAAACTCACCCACGGTAATGATGATATATTCAGGTGATTCTCCGGTAAATTTCC
CTGCGGAAACAATCTGGTATCATGCTGATATTCTGCCGTTACCGCATTATAACCTGCCATAAACTCACTG
AGATCCGGAAAATAACGGCAGGACAGTGCAGAGAATGTTTCGGTTTCTTTATGAAAGACAGTAAAGACCG
GGTCTGACTGGTCCCAGTAAATAAGTTCATTGTCTTTCAGTGCCATCCGGAACTCCGGAAACTGATTAAC
AGCCCGGGAGATCAGGTAAATCATCAGCGGATAAAACTTATAACCTGTCTCCGCCAGTGCGGTACGCAAA
GCGGTAATATCGAGTTTGGTGGTCAGGCTGAATCCGCATTTAATCTGCTGACGATAAAGGGCAAAGTGTT
CCCTGCGATTCCAGGTATTCAGGTCAATCCGGGTAAAATTCATGGTTATTCCTTCTGATTAATAGTGAAA
AATATTAATAATCAGAAGGCAGTCTGGTTGTCTCAATGGGTAACATTCCGTCCTCCGTAAGCTGTTTGGT
ATTCAGTAATAATACCCTATACGGGCTTAATCTGTATTAAGCCCGGCTTTATTTATTCCGGCCAATCATC
CGCAAACACATAGCGGATCAGTTCTGCGGATTCACGGGGCGGTGCTCTCAGCACATCCGCCATTAAATCA
ATCTCCATCTGACAGGTTTGCAGCTTGTCTTCCGCCGGTACATACGGATCATCCGTCAGGAAACTATCGC
CGTATTTATCCATCGACCCCTGTATTTGTGCCGAAAATAAAGTCACGGTACTCTCCGGAGGCCTTTTTCA
TATCCGGCGGGCCTGACACTTCCGGATGCAGCACACGAAAACAGAAGTC
